Addgene plasmid #26139: pPR244-Bic-C
Depositing lab: Phillip Newmark. Depositing organization: University of Illinois at Urbana-Champaign. Publication: A functional genomic screen in planarians identifies novel regulators of germ cell development. Wang Y, Stary JM, Wilhelm JE, Newmark PA. Genes Dev. 2010 Sep 15. 24(18):2081-92. 10.1101/gad.1951010 PubMed 20844018.
Backbone
  Vector backbone: pPR244
  Backbone size w/o insert (bp): 2650
  Vector type: RNAi
Growth in bacteria
  Bacterial resistance: Kanamycin, 50 μg/mL
  Growth temperature: 37°C
  Growth strain: DH5alpha
  Growth instructions: HT115(DE3)
  Copy number: Unknown
Gene/Insert
  Gene/Insert name: Smed-Bicaudal-C (alt name: Bic-C)
  Insert size (bp): 1552
  GenBank ID: HM055594
  Cloning method: Restriction Enzyme
  Sequencing primers: 5′ CCTCGAGGTCGACGGTATC; 3′ AACAAAAGCTGGAGCTCCAC
Terms and licenses: Academic/Nonprofit Terms; Industry Terms: Not Available to Industry
How to cite: pPR244-Bic-C was a gift from Phillip Newmark (Addgene plasmid # 26139 ; http://n2t.net/addgene:26139 ; RRID:Addgene_26139)
