[The description below was written by a language model from this plasmid's Addgene catalogue record.]
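Description:
pPR244-Bic-C is an RNAi plasmid built on the pPR244 backbone (about 2.65 kb without insert) and carries a roughly 1.55 kb fragment of Smed-Bicaudal-C (Bic-C), introduced by restriction enzyme cloning. The "Smed" prefix and the associated publication, a functional genomic screen for regulators of germ cell development in planarians, indicate that the insert derives from the planarian Bicaudal-C homologue. The plasmid is selected in bacteria with kanamycin. The record gives the copy number as unknown and does not name the origin of replication.

No feature table accompanies the entry, so the promoters and other regulatory elements flanking the insert are not stated. The record does list HT115(DE3) alongside a standard cloning strain. HT115(DE3) is an RNase III-deficient E. coli strain with inducible T7 RNA polymerase, commonly used to produce double-stranded RNA from inserts placed between opposing T7 promoters. This suggests, but does not document, that pPR244 works as a dsRNA-expression vector of that type, with the cloning strain used for routine propagation and HT115(DE3) used for dsRNA production.

As far as the record supports, the construct is meant for knocking down Bic-C by RNA interference in planarians, so that the gene's contribution to germ cell development can be assessed. It is presumably one of a set of similar gene-specific pPR244 clones used in the screen. The exact boundaries of the Bic-C fragment relative to the full transcript are not given.
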