>Addgene plasmid #26139 | pPR244-Bic-C | addgene partial sequence | sequence record 32247 | 26139 with pPR244-F (CCTCGAGGTCGACGGTATC)
GTTGCTGTCGTGTACTTCTAAATGAAAATGAAACACTTTTGACAGATTTTAAGTCTTTAACTGCAATTCA
AGGCAATATTCAAATGCACATTGACAATGGAATTGCTTTTGGAAAACAAATGAATATGGCTAAAATTTCG
TCCTTGTTGTCCGCTTCAAGAATTCATAACAGTCATTTACTCATAAATCCACAAACTAATAGTAATAAAG
AAATCGCAAACTGTCCTATTCCATGCAATGGGGAGTCGACCTCAGTTTTACCGACTGAATATGTTCAGAT
ACGTCAAAATAATTCTGCTGAACCCATTTCAAACAATAACACAAATAACTTAGAGAAAGAAATTGATCTC
AATGTCTTTTCGAATTCAATTGACTTTAATCCGACCAATGTCAATCTAAATATATCAGACTGGCGAGCTC
CTGGAGCTGAATATTCCGCAAAACAGAGAGAACTGAAAAGGTTTATGTGCAATTCGCCTACTAGTTCGTT
GTCAGATGGATGCAAACAAAACGCAGGAGGAAATTTCATGCAAATTCATGATTCGAGTGAAATAAATGAA
AATGTGAAATACGTTAAAAATGGATATGATAACGCGGAAAAAGTCACTAAAATTATTAATGAGGAAAATG
TCTACAAACAATCAGCCTACGAAAATATACTTCAAAAGATGTCGTTGGATATAGACGGAAATATGGCGAA
TAATAAATTTGACTTTCTTAATTTCAACAGCAAAACTGAACGGGCAAAAAACAGCTCTGAAAATGTTGTG
AAGGTGCTAACAAGTCTTGATTTGAGCAGATTTGCCGATTGTTTCATTAAAAACGAAGT
